Addgene plasmid #228874: pENTR-EGFP-TEADiv2
Purpose: Gateway entry vector for optimized GFP-TEAD inhibitor (TEADiv2)
Depositing lab: Ramiro Iglesias-Bartolome. Depositing organization: National Cancer Institute (NCI). Publication: An improved TEAD dominant-negative protein inhibitor to study Hippo YAP1/TAZ-dependent transcription. Branch B, Yuan Y, Cascone M, Raimondi F, Iglesias-Bartolome R. bioRxiv [Preprint]. 2024 Oct 3:2024.10.03.615022. doi: 10.1101/2024.10.03.615022. PubMed 39502361.
Backbone
  Vector backbone: pENTR
  Vector type: Gateway entry vector
Growth in bacteria
  Bacterial resistance: Kanamycin, 50 μg/mL
  Growth temperature: 37°C
  Growth strain: DH5alpha
  Copy number: Unknown
Gene/Insert
  Gene/Insert name: TEADiv2 (alt name: TEAD dominant-negative inhibitor GFP tagged)
  Species: H. sapiens (human)
  Insert size (bp): 1077
  Tag / fusion protein: GFP (N terminal on insert)
  Cloning method: Restriction Enzyme; 5′ cloning site HindIII (not destroyed); 3′ cloning site NotI (not destroyed)
  Sequencing primers: 5′ ENTRforw
Terms and licenses: Academic/Nonprofit Terms; Industry Terms: Not Available to Industry
Depositor comments: ENTR vector for Gateway cloning of TEADiv2, GFP-tagged inhibitor of the interaction of YAP1 and TAZ with TEAD transcription factors with nuclear localization signal. Optimized by a D93E mutation in the YAP1 TBD with respect to original TEADi (Addgene #140144). As with other dominant negative proteins, good levels of expression are necessary for TEADi to block TEADs.
How to cite: pENTR-EGFP-TEADiv2 was a gift from Ramiro Iglesias-Bartolome (Addgene plasmid # 228874 ; http://n2t.net/addgene:228874 ; RRID:Addgene_228874)
