[The description below was written by a language model from this plasmid's Addgene catalogue record and pLannotate feature annotations shown in this document.]
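Description:
pENTR-EGFP-TEADiv2 is a small Gateway entry clone (about 3.4 kb) built on a pENTR backbone and maintained in E. coli through a high-copy ColE1/pUC-type origin, with kanamycin selection from an aph(3')-Ia resistance gene. As is typical for entry vectors, it carries no annotated eukaryotic promoter. Instead, the coding insert sits between attL1 and attL2 sites so that an LR Clonase reaction can move it into an attR-containing destination vector that provides the promoter and other expression elements. The rrnB T1 and T2 terminators upstream of attL1 shield the cassette from read-through transcription from the backbone.

The payload, cloned between HindIII and NotI sites that both remain intact, is TEADiv2, an optimized, genetically encoded dominant-negative inhibitor of TEAD transcription factors, fused at its N terminus to EGFP. The feature table shows the EGFP open reading frame followed by short segments matching VGLL4 and YAP1. These are consistent with TEAD-binding fragments, and although the software assigned them to rodent orthologues, the record lists the insert as human. According to the depositor, the protein also carries a nuclear localization signal, which is not separately annotated. It differs from the original TEADi by a D93E substitution in the YAP1 TEAD-binding domain. The fusion blocks the interaction of YAP1 and TAZ with TEADs, so it is used to interrogate Hippo pathway-dependent transcription, while the EGFP tag allows expressing cells to be tracked. The depositor notes that, as with other dominant-negative proteins, robust expression is needed for effective TEAD inhibition, which bears on the choice of destination vector.
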