Features (pLannotate 1.2.2; 9 found; start..end, strand, type, name):
    651..694     -  terminator     rrnB T1 terminator: Escherichia coli rrnB; transcription terminator T1 from the E. coli rrnB gene
    826..853     +  terminator     rrnB T2 terminator: transcription terminator T2 from the E. coli rrnB gene
    903..1002    +  protein_bind   attL1: mutant version of attL; recombination site for the Gateway® LR reaction LR Clonase™
   1068..1784    +  CDS            EGFP: EGFP is a basic (constitutively fluorescent) green fluorescent protein published in 1996, derived from Aequorea victoria. It is reported to be a rapidly-maturing weak dimer with moderate acid sensitivity.
   1806..1856    +  CDS            Vgll4 (fragment): VGLL4_MOUSE - Experimental evidence at protein level: Swiss-Prot protein existence level 1. May act as a specific coactivator for the mammalian TEFs. From Mus musculus (Mouse).
   1878..1958    +  CDS            Yap1 (fragment): YAP1_RAT - Also known as Yap, Yap65. Experimental evidence at protein level: Swiss-Prot protein existence level 1. [Isoform 2]: Attenuates p73-mediated cell death signaling in transcriptional repression-induced atypical death (TRIAD) of neurons. From Rattus norvegicus (Rat).
   2159..2258    -  protein_bind   attL2: mutant version of attL; recombination site for the Gateway® LR reaction LR Clonase™
   2381..3190    +  CDS            KanR: aminoglycoside phosphotransferase; aph(3')-Ia; confers resistance to kanamycin in bacteria or G418 (Geneticin®) in eukaryotes
   3280..483     +  rep_origin     ori (across the origin): high-copy-number ColE1/pMB1/pBR322/pUC origin of replication
>Addgene plasmid #228874 | pENTR-EGFP-TEADiv2 | addgene full sequence | sequence record 457061 | Addgene NGS Result
AAGGTAACTGGCTTCAGCAGAGCGCAGATACCAAATACTGTTCTTCTAGTGTAGCCGTAGTTAGGCCACC
ACTTCAAGAACTCTGTAGCACCGCCTACATACCTCGCTCTGCTAATCCTGTTACCAGTGGCTGCTGCCAG
TGGCGATAAGTCGTGTCTTACCGGGTTGGACTCAAGACGATAGTTACCGGATAAGGCGCAGCGGTCGGGC
TGAACGGGGGGTTCGTGCACACAGCCCAGCTTGGAGCGAACGACCTACACCGAACTGAGATACCTACAGC
GTGAGCTATGAGAAAGCGCCACGCTTCCCGAAGGGAGAAAGGCGGACAGGTATCCGGTAAGCGGCAGGGT
CGGAACAGGAGAGCGCACGAGGGAGCTTCCAGGGGGAAACGCCTGGTATCTTTATAGTCCTGTCGGGTTT
CGCCACCTCTGACTTGAGCGTCGATTTTTGTGATGCTCGTCAGGGGGGCGGAGCCTATGGAAAAACGCCA
GCAACGCGGCCTTTTTACGGTTCCTGGCCTTTTGCTGGCCTTTTGCTCACATGTTCTTTCCTGCGTTATC
CCCTGATTCTGTGGATAACCGTATTACCGCTAGCATGGATCTCGGGGACGTCTAACTACTAAGCGAGAGT
AGGGAACTGCCAGGCATCAAATAAAACGAAAGGCTCAGTCGGAAGACTGGGCCTTTCGTTTTATCTGTTG
TTTGTCGGTGAACGCTCTCCTGAGTAGGACAAATCCGCCGGGAGCGGATTTGAACGTTGTGAAGCAACGG
CCCGGAGGGTGGCGGGCAGGACGCCCGCCATAAACTGCCAGGCATCAAACTAAGCAGAAGGCCATCCTGA
CGGATGGCCTTTTTGCGTTTCTACAAACTCTTCCTGTTAGTTAGTTACTTAAGCTCGGGCCCCAAATAAT
GATTTTATTTTGACTGATAGTGACCTGTTCGTTGCAACAAATTGATAAGCAATGCTTTTTTATAATGCCA
ACTTTGTACAAAAAAGCAGGCTCTTTAAAGGAACCAATTCAGTCGACGGCCATTGTGGCCATCAAGCTTG
GTACCAGATCTGCCACCATGGTGAGCAAGGGCGAGGAGCTGTTCACCGGGGTGGTGCCCATCCTGGTCGA
GCTGGACGGCGACGTAAACGGCCACAAGTTCAGCGTGTCCGGCGAGGGCGAGGGCGATGCCACCTACGGC
AAGCTGACCCTGAAGTTCATCTGCACCACCGGCAAGCTGCCCGTGCCCTGGCCCACCCTCGTGACCACCC
TGACCTACGGCGTGCAGTGCTTCAGCCGCTACCCCGACCACATGAAGCAGCACGACTTCTTTAAGTCCGC
CATGCCCGAAGGCTACGTCCAGGAGCGCACCATCTTCTTCAAGGACGACGGCAACTACAAGACCCGCGCC
GAGGTGAAGTTCGAGGGCGACACCCTGGTGAACCGCATCGAGCTGAAGGGCATCGACTTCAAGGAGGACG
GCAACATCCTGGGGCACAAGCTGGAGTACAACTACAACAGCCACAACGTCTATATCATGGCCGACAAGCA
GAAGAACGGCGTCAAGGTGAACTTCAAGATCCGCCACAACATCGAGGACGGCAGCGTGCAGCTCGCCGAC
CACTACCAGCAGAACACCCCCATCGGCGACGGCCCCGTGCTGCTGCCCGACAACCACTACCTGAGCACCC
AGTCCGCCCTGAGCAAAGACCCCAACGAGAAGCGCGATCACATGGTCCTGCTGGAGTTCGTGACCGCCGC
CGGGATCACTCTCGGCATGGACGAGCTGTACAAGTCCGGACTCAGATCTGGATCCTCAGTAGACGACCAC
TTTGCGAAAGCACTGGGTGATACATGGCTGCAAATAGGTGACCCCCCTGTCGCGACCAATCCCAAAACGG
CCAATGTTCCGCAAACAGTGCCCATGCGGTTGCGGAAGTTGCCGGAGTCTTTTTTCAAAGAGCCCGAGGG
AGACCCTCCAGTGGCGACGAACCCCAAACCCTCTTCATGGCGAAAAAAGATTCTGCCCGAGAGCTTTTTT
AAAGAACCGGGGGACCCGCCAGTTGCGACAAAGCGAACAGCGGATGGCAGTGAGTTCGAGTCCCCGAAGA
AAAAGCGCAAGGTTGAGTAAGCGGCCGCACTCGAGATATCGGCCTCCAGGGCCTCTAGACCCAGCTTTCT
TGTACAAAGTTGGCATTATAAGAAAGCATTGCTTATCAATTTGTTGCAACGAACAGGTCACTATCAGTCA
AAATAAAATCATTATTTGCCATCCAGCTGCAGCTCTGGCCCGTGTCTCAAAATCTCTGATGTTACATTGC
ACAAGATAAAAATATATCATCATGAACAATAAAACTGTCTGCTTACATAAACAGTAATACAAGGGGTGTT
ATGAGCCATATTCAACGGGAAACGTCGAGGCCGCGATTAAATTCCAACATGGATGCTGATTTATATGGGT
ATAAATGGGCTCGCGATAATGTCGGGCAATCAGGTGCGACAATCTATCGCTTGTATGGGAAGCCCGATGC
GCCAGAGTTGTTTCTGAAACATGGCAAAGGTAGCGTTGCCAATGATGTTACAGATGAGATGGTCAGACTA
AACTGGCTGACGGAATTTATGCCTCTTCCGACCATCAAGCATTTTATCCGTACTCCTGATGATGCATGGT
TACTCACCACTGCGATCCCCGGAAAAACAGCATTCCAGGTATTAGAAGAATATCCTGATTCAGGTGAAAA
TATTGTTGATGCGCTGGCAGTGTTCCTGCGCCGGTTGCATTCGATTCCTGTTTGTAATTGTCCTTTTAAC
AGCGATCGCGTATTTCGTCTCGCTCAGGCGCAATCACGAATGAATAACGGTTTGGTTGATGCGAGTGATT
TTGATGACGAGCGTAATGGCTGGCCTGTTGAACAAGTCTGGAAAGAAATGCATAAACTTTTGCCATTCTC
ACCGGATTCAGTCGTCACTCATGGTGATTTCTCACTTGATAACCTTATTTTTGACGAGGGGAAATTAATA
GGTTGTATTGATGTTGGACGAGTCGGAATCGCAGACCGATACCAGGATCTTGCCATCCTATGGAACTGCC
TCGGTGAGTTTTCTCCTTCATTACAGAAACGGCTTTTTCAAAAATATGGTATTGATAATCCTGATATGAA
TAAATTGCAGTTTCATTTGATGCTCGATGAGTTTTTCTAATCAGAATTGGTTAATTGGTTGTAACATTAT
TCAGATTGGGCCCCGTTCCACTGAGCGTCAGACCCCGTAGAAAAGATCAAAGGATCTTCTTGAGATCCTT
TTTTTCTGCGCGTAATCTGCTGCTTGCAAACAAAAAAACCACCGCTACCAGCGGTGGTTTGTTTGCCGGA
TCAAGAGCTACCAACTCTTTTTCCG
