>Addgene plasmid #228874 | pENTR-EGFP-TEADiv2 | depositor partial sequence | sequence record 449954 | EGFP-TEADiv2
ATGGTGAGCAAGGGCGAGGAGCTGTTCACCGGGGTGGTGCCCATCCTGGTCGAGCTGGACGGCGACGTAA
ACGGCCACAAGTTCAGCGTGTCCGGCGAGGGCGAGGGCGATGCCACCTACGGCAAGCTGACCCTGAAGTT
CATCTGCACCACCGGCAAGCTGCCCGTGCCCTGGCCCACCCTCGTGACCACCCTGACCTACGGCGTGCAG
TGCTTCAGCCGCTACCCCGACCACATGAAGCAGCACGACTTCTTCAAGTCCGCCATGCCCGAAGGCTACG
TCCAGGAGCGCACCATCTTCTTCAAGGACGACGGCAACTACAAGACCCGCGCCGAGGTGAAGTTCGAGGG
CGACACCCTGGTGAACCGCATCGAGCTGAAGGGCATCGACTTCAAGGAGGACGGCAACATCCTGGGGCAC
AAGCTGGAGTACAACTACAACAGCCACAACGTCTATATCATGGCCGACAAGCAGAAGAACGGCATCAAGG
TGAACTTCAAGATCCGCCACAACATCGAGGACGGCAGCGTGCAGCTCGCCGACCACTACCAGCAGAACAC
CCCCATCGGCGACGGCCCCGTGCTGCTGCCCGACAACCACTACCTGAGCACCCAGTCCGCCCTGAGCAAA
GACCCCAACGAGAAGCGCGATCACATGGTCCTGCTGGAGTTCGTGACCGCCGCCGGGATCACTCTCGGCA
TGGACGAGCTGTACAAGTCCGGACTCAGATCTGGATCCTCAGTAGACGACCACTTTGCGAAAGCACTGGG
TGATACATGGCTGCAAATAGGTGACCCCCCTGTCGCGACCAATCCCAAAACGGCCAATGTTCCGCAAACA
GTGCCCATGCGGTTGCGGAAGTTGCCGGAGTCTTTTTTCAAAGAGCCCGAGGGAGACCCTCCAGTGGCGA
CGAACCCCAAACCCTCTTCATGGCGAAAAAAGATTCTGCCCGAGAGCTTTTTTAAAGAACCGGGGGACCC
GCCAGTTGCGACAAAGCGAACAGCGGATGGCAGTGAGTTCGAGTCCCCGAAGAAAAAGCGCAAGGTTGAG
TAA
